# Supplementary material for: Toward a genetic system in the marine cyanobacterium Prochlorococcus
Source: bioRxiv preprint, doi:10.1101/820027, version 1 (2019-10-25)
Supplement: Supplementary Files [file 820027_file03.zip › Supplementary File 1 ΓÇô Transposome T8 sequence.gb]

LOCUS       Exported                1116 bp ds-DNA     linear   UNA 28-JUL-2019
DEFINITION  natural linear DNA
ACCESSION   .
VERSION     .
KEYWORDS    .
SOURCE      natural DNA sequence
  ORGANISM  unspecified
REFERENCE   1  (bases 1 to 1116)
  AUTHORS   MIT
  TITLE     Direct Submission
  JOURNAL   Exported Sunday, Jul 28, 2019 from SnapGene 4.3.8.1
            https://www.snapgene.com
FEATURES             Location/Qualifiers
     source          1..1116
                     /organism="unspecified"
                     /mol_type="genomic DNA"
     misc_feature    1..19
                     /label=mosaic element I (ME-I)
                     /note="mosaic element I (ME-I)"
     promoter        20..213
                     /label=Pccmk
                     /note="Vogel et al., 2003 "
     CDS             214..1005
                     /codon_start=1
                     /label=cod-opt-aadA
                     /translation="MREAVIAEVSTQLSEVVGVIERHLEPTLLAVHLYGSAVDGGLKPH
                     SDIDLLVTVTVRLDETTRRALINDLLETSASPGESEILRAVEVTIVVHDDIIPWRYPAK
                     RELQFGEWQRNDILAGIFEPATIDIDLAILLTKAREHSVALVGPAAEELFDPVPEQDLF
                     EALNETLTLWNSPPDWAGDERNVVLTLSRIWYSAVTGKIAPKDVAADWAMERLPAQYQP
                     VILEARQAYLGQEEDRLASRADQLEEFVHYVKGEITKVVGK"
     misc_feature    1016..1087
                     /label=terminator of gene 32 (T32)
                     /note="terminator of gene 32 (T32)"
     misc_feature    1098..1116
                     /label=mosaic element O (ME-O)
                     /note="mosaic element O (ME-O)"
ORIGIN
        1 ctgtctctta tacacatctt tgatgcacta actaatttcg ataagtattg acatatcaat
       61 agtagcaagg gtgataagtt taacttatca atgatagaaa aaacattaat agagtattta
      121 gtaaaaaatg cttgacttat cagtacgtta tggaccattc ttcggattga acattccaca
      181 tttagtaatt agtaggcaat ggctacagaa acaatgaggg aagccgtaat cgctgaggta
      241 tcgacccaac tttccgaagt tgttggagtt atcgaaagac atttagaacc cacactgttg
      301 gcggtgcatc tatatggttc ggctgttgat ggagggttaa aaccccattc tgacatcgac
      361 ctcttggtta ctgtaaccgt tcgattggat gaaaccactc gccgagcatt aattaacgat
      421 cttcttgaaa caagtgcttc tccaggagag agtgaaattt taagagctgt agaagttact
      481 atcgtggtac acgatgacat cattccttgg aggtatcctg ctaaaagaga acttcaattt
      541 ggcgaatggc agagaaatga cattcttgct ggcatttttg aacctgctac tatagatatt
      601 gatttggcaa tccttttaac taaagcacgt gaacattcag tagcattagt tggacctgca
      661 gcagaggagc tattcgatcc tgtgcctgag caagatttat tcgaagcact gaatgagaca
      721 cttactctat ggaatagtcc tccagattgg gccggtgatg aacgcaatgt agttttaaca
      781 ttatctcgaa tttggtattc cgcggttact ggaaaaattg cccccaaaga tgtcgcagca
      841 gactgggcta tggagcgatt accagcacaa tatcagcctg taattttgga agcacgacaa
      901 gcatacctag gtcaagaaga agaccgttta gccagcagag ccgaccaact cgaagagttt
      961 gttcattatg taaaaggaga gattaccaaa gtggttggta agtaagacaa ttgtctaatt
     1021 aattgcggac cctagaggtc ccctttttta ttttaaaaat tttttcacaa aacggtttac
     1081 aagcataaaa tctctgaaga tgtgtataag agacag
//
