# Supplementary material for: Toward a genetic system in the marine cyanobacterium Prochlorococcus
Source: bioRxiv preprint, doi:10.1101/820027, version 1 (2019-10-25)
Supplement: Supplementary Files [file 820027_file03.zip › Supplementary File 2 ΓÇô Transposome T5 sequence.gb]

LOCUS       Exported                 993 bp ds-DNA     linear   UNA 22-SEP-2016
DEFINITION  natural linear DNA
ACCESSION   .
VERSION     .
KEYWORDS    .
SOURCE      natural DNA sequence
  ORGANISM  unspecified
REFERENCE   1  (bases 1 to 993)
  AUTHORS   MIT
  TITLE     Direct Submission
  JOURNAL   Exported Sunday, Jul 28, 2019 from SnapGene 4.3.8.1
            https://www.snapgene.com
FEATURES             Location/Qualifiers
     source          1..993
                     /organism="unspecified"
                     /mol_type="genomic DNA"
     misc_feature    1..19
                     /label=ME sequence
     promoter        29..222
                     /label=Pccmk promoter
     CDS             223..882
                     /codon_start=1
                     /label=cat
                     /translation="MEKKITGYTTVDISQWHRKEHFEAFQSVAQCTYNQTVQLDITAFL
                     KTVKKNKHKFYPAFIHILARLMNAHPEFRMAMKDGELVIWDSVHPCYTVFHEQTETFSS
                     LWSEYHDDFRQFLHIYSQDVACYGENLAYFPKGFIENMFFVSANPWVSFTSFDLNVANM
                     DNFFAPVFTMGKYYTQGDKVLMPLAIQVHHAVCDGFHVGRMLNELQQYCDEWQGGA"
     terminator      883..964
     misc_feature    975..993
                     /label=ME sequence
ORIGIN
        1 ctgtctctta tacacatctc aaccatcatt gatgcactaa ctaatttcga taagtattga
       61 catatcaata gtagcaaggg tgataagttt aacttatcaa tgatagaaaa aacattaata
      121 gagtatttag taaaaaatgc ttgacttatc agtacgttat ggaccattct tcggattgaa
      181 cattccacat ttagtaatta gtaggcaatg gctacagaaa caatggaaaa aaaaattact
      241 ggatatacta ctgttgatat ttctcaatgg catagaaaag aacattttga agcttttcaa
      301 tctgttgctc aatgtactta taatcaaact gttcaattag atattactgc ttttttaaaa
      361 actgttaaaa aaaataaaca taaattttat cctgctttta ttcatatttt agctagatta
      421 atgaatgctc atcctgaatt tagaatggct atgaaagatg gagaattagt tatttgggat
      481 tctgttcatc cttgttatac tgtttttcat gaacaaactg aaactttttc ttctttatgg
      541 tctgaatatc atgatgattt tagacaattt ttacatattt attctcaaga tgttgcttgt
      601 tatggagaaa atttagctta ttttcctaaa ggatttattg aaaatatgtt ttttgtttct
      661 gctaatcctt gggtttcttt tacttctttt gatttaaatg ttgctaatat ggataatttt
      721 tttgctcctg tttttactat gggaaaatat tatactcaag gagataaagt tttaatgcct
      781 ttagctattc aagttcatca tgctgtttgt gatggatttc atgttggaag aatgttaaat
      841 gaattacaac aatattgtga tgaatggcaa ggaggagctt aagacaattg tctaattaat
      901 tgcggaccct agaggtcccc ttttttattt taaaaatttt ttcacaaaac ggtttacaag
      961 cataaaatct ctgaagatgt gtataagaga cag
//
